Addgene plasmid #23854: pDONR223-HK2
Depositing lab: William Hahn & David Root. Depositing organization: Dana-Farber Cancer Institute. Publication: COT drives resistance to RAF inhibition through MAP kinase pathway reactivation. Johannessen CM, Boehm JS, Kim SY, Thomas SR, Wardwell L, Johnson LA, Emery CM, Stransky N, Cogdill AP, Barretina J, Caponigro G, Hieronymus H, Murray RR, Salehi-Ashtiani K, Hill DE, Vidal M, Zhao JJ, Yang X, Alkan O, Kim S, Harris JL, Wilson CJ, Myer VE, Finan PM, Root DE, Roberts TM, Golub T, Flaherty KT, Dummer R, Weber BL, Sellers WR, Schlegel R, Wargo JA, Hahn WC, Garraway LA. Nature. 2010 Dec 16;468(7326):968-72. doi: 10.1038/nature09627 PubMed 21107320.
Backbone
  Vector backbone: pDONR223
  Backbone manufacturer: Invitrogen
  Backbone size w/o insert (bp): 5005
  Vector type: Gateway Donor vector
Growth in bacteria
  Bacterial resistance: Spectinomycin, 50 μg/mL
  Growth temperature: 37°C
  Growth strain: DH5alpha
  Copy number: High Copy
Gene/Insert
  Gene/Insert name: HK2 (alt name: hexokinase 2)
  Species: H. sapiens (human)
  Insert size (bp): 2754
  Entrez Gene: HK2 (a.k.a. HKII, HXK2)
  Cloning method: Gateway Cloning
  Sequencing primers: 5′ M13pUC-fwd; 3′ M13rev
Terms and licenses: Academic/Nonprofit Terms; Industry Terms: Not Available to Industry
Depositor comments: The ORF has no Stop codon. This design enables easy recombination into a destination vector to add an epitope tag of choice and Stop codon to the ORF. Do NOT use this plasmid directly for transfections. A set of 4 custom lentiviral vectors is available ( pLX301 (http://www.addgene.org/25895/) , pLX302 (http://www.addgene.org/25896/) , pLX303 (http://www.addgene.org/25897/) , pLX304 (http://www.addgene.org/25890/) ) to be used to express these ORFs in mammalian cells. These plasmids are not included in the kit and must be ordered separately.
How to cite: pDONR223-HK2 was a gift from William Hahn & David Root (Addgene plasmid # 23854 ; http://n2t.net/addgene:23854 ; RRID:Addgene_23854)
