[The description below was written by a language model from this plasmid's Addgene catalogue record.]
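Description:
pDONR223-HK2 is a Gateway entry clone built in the Invitrogen pDONR223 donor backbone (about 5 kb without insert) and carrying the human hexokinase 2 (HK2, also known as HKII or HXK2) open reading frame as an insert of roughly 2.75 kb. It is a bacterial propagation and cloning plasmid rather than an expression vector: it is maintained at high copy number in standard E. coli cloning strains under spectinomycin selection. The record does not list a promoter for the insert, and the depositor explicitly warns against using the plasmid directly for transfection. No feature table is provided, so the origin of replication and the exact recombination sites flanking the ORF are not itemised. As the product of Gateway cloning into a donor vector, the ORF would be expected to sit between attL-type sites ready for an LR reaction. M13 forward and reverse primer sites flank the insert for sequence verification.

The main design feature is that the HK2 ORF lacks a stop codon. This "open" configuration lets the coding sequence be recombined in frame into a destination vector that supplies a C-terminal epitope tag of the user's choice together with the stop codon. The depositor points to a companion set of four custom lentiviral destination vectors (pLX301 to pLX304), obtained separately, for expressing such ORFs in mammalian cells. The clone belongs to a kit of ORF entry clones associated with a study of resistance to RAF inhibition through reactivation of the MAP kinase pathway. Its typical use is as a source clone for generating tagged HK2 expression constructs for overexpression or gain-of-function screening experiments.
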