>Addgene plasmid #23854 | pDONR223-HK2 | depositor partial sequence | sequence record 11055 | Author sequence
ATGATTGCCTCGCATCTGCTTGCCTACTTCTTCACGGAGCTCAACCATGACCAAGTGCAGAAGGTTGACC
AGTATCTCTACCACATGCGCCTCTCTGATGAGACCCTCTTGGAGATCTCTAAGCGGTTCCGCAAGGAGAT
GGAGAAAGGGCTTGGAGCCACCACTCACCCTACTGCAGCAGTGAAGATGCTGCCCACCTTTGTGAGGTCC
ACTCCAGATGGGACAGAACACGGAGAGTTCCTGGCTCTGGATCTTGGAGGGACCAACTTCCGTGTGCTTT
GGGTGAAAGTAACGGACAATGGGCTCCAGAAGGTGGAGATGGAGAATCAGATCTATGCCATCCCTGAGGA
CATCATGCGAGGCAGTGGCACCCAGCTGTTTGACCACATTGCCGAATGCCTGGCTAACTTCATGGATAAG
CTACAAATCAAAGACAAGAAGCTCCCACTGGGTTTTACCTTCTCGTTCCCCTGCCACCAGACTAAACTAG
ACGAGAGTTTCCTGGTCTCATGGACCAAGGGATTCAAGTCCAGTGGAGTGGAAGGCAGAGACGTTGTGGC
TCTGATCCGGAAGGCCATCCAGAGGAGAGGGGACTTTGATATCGACATTGTGGCTGTGGTGAATGACACA
GTTGGGACCATGATGACCTGTGGTTATGATGACCACAACTGTGAGATTGGTCTCATTGTGGGCACGGGCA
GCAACGCCTGCTACATGGAAGAGATGCGCCACATCGACATGGTGGAAGGCGATGAGGGGCGGATGTGTAT
CAATATGGAGTGGGGGGCCTTCGGGGACGATGGCTCGCTCAACGACATTCGCACTGAGTTTGACCAGGAG
ATTGACATGGGCTCACTGAACCCGGGAAAGCAACTGTTTGAGAAGATGATCAGTGGGATGTACATGGGGG
AGCTGGTGAGGCTTATCCTGGTGAAGATGGCCAAGGAGGAGCTGCTCTTTGGGGGGAAGCTCAGCCCAGA
GCTTCTCAACACCGGTCGCTTTGAGACCAAAGACATCTCAGACATTGAAGGGGAGAAGGATGGCATCCGG
AAGGCCCGTGAGGTCCTGATGCGGTTGGGCCTGGACCCGACTCAGGAGGACTGCGTGGCCACTCACCGGA
TCTGCCAGATCGTGTCCACACGCTCCGCCAGCCTGTGCGCAGCCACCCTGGCCGCCGTGCTGCAGCGCAT
CAAGGAGAACAAAGGCGAGGAGCGGCTGCGCTCTACTATTGGGGTCGACGGTTCCGTCTACAAGAAACAC
CCCCATTTTGCCAAGCGTCTACATAAGACCGTGCGGCGGCTGGTGCCCGGCTGCGATGTCCGCTTCCTCC
GCTCCGAGGATGGCAGTGGCAAAGGTGCAGCCATGGTGACAGCAGTGGCTTACCGGCTGGCCGATCAACA
CCGTGCCCGCCAGAAGACATTAGAGCATCTGCAGCTGAGCCATGACCAGCTGCTGGAGGTCAAGAGGAGG
ATGAAGGTAGAAATGGAGCGAGGTCTGAGCAAGGAGACTCATGCCAGTGCCCCCGTCAAGATGCTGCCCA
CCTACGTGTGTGCTACCCCGGACGGCACAGAGAAAGGGGACTTCTTGGCCTTGGACCTTGGAGGAACAAA
TTTCCGGGTCCTGCTGGTCCGTGTTCGGAATGGGAAGTGGGGTGGAGTGGAGATGCACAACAAGATCTAC
GCCATCCCGCAGGAGGTCATGCACGGCACCGGGGACGAGCTCTTTGACCACATTGTCCAGTGCATCGCGG
ACTTCCTCGAGTACATGGGCATGAAGGGCGTGTCCCTGCCTCTGGGTTTTACCTTCTCCTTCCCCTGCCA
GCAGAACAGCCTGGACGAGAGCATCCTCCTCAAGTGGACAAAAGGCTTCAAGGCATCTGGCTGCGAGGGC
GAGGACGTGGTGACCCTGCTGAAGGAAGCGATCCACCGGCGAGAGGAGTTTGACCTGGATGTGGTTGCTG
TGGTGAACGACACAGTCGGAACTATGATGACCTGTGGCTTTGAAGACCCTCACTGTGAAGTTGGCCTCAT
TGTTGGCACGGGCAGCAATGCCTGCTACATGGAGGAGATGCGCAACGTGGAACTGGTGGAAGGAGAAGAG
GGGCGGATGTGTGTGAACATGGAATGGGGGGCCTTCGGGGACAATGGATGCCTAGATGACTTCCGCACAG
AATTTGATGTGGCTGTGGATGAGCTTTCACTCAACCCCGGCAAGCAGAGGTTCGAGAAAATGATCAGTGG
AATGTACCTGGGTGAGATTGTCCGTAACATTCTCATCGATTTCACCAAGCGTGGACTGCTCTTCCGAGGC
CGCATCTCAGAGCGGCTCAAGACAAGGGGCATCTTTGAAACCAAGTTCTTGTCTCAGATTGAGAGTGACT
GCCTGGCCCTGCTGCAAGTCCGAGCCATCCTGCAACACTTAGGGCTTGAGAGCACCTGTGACGACAGCAT
CATTGTTAAGGAGGTGTGCACTGTGGTGGCCCGGCGGGCAGCCCAGCTCTGTGGCGCAGGCATGGCCGCT
GTGGTGGACAGGATACGAGAAAACCGTGGGCTGGACGCTCTCAAAGTGACAGTGGGTGTGGATGGGACCC
TCTACAAGCTACATCCTCACTTTGCCAAAGTCATGCATGAGACAGTGAAGGACCTGGCTCCGAAATGTGA
TGTGTCTTTCCTGCAGTCAGAGGATGGCAGCGGGAAGGGGGCGGCGCTCATCACTGCTGTGGCCTGCCGC
ATCCGTGAGGCTGGACAGCGATAG
