>Addgene plasmid #23854 | pDONR223-HK2 | addgene partial sequence | sequence record 29668 | 23854 with M13pUC-fwd
AGCTCGGGCCCAATAATGATTTTATTTTGACTGATAGTGACCTGTTCGTTGCAACAAATTGATGAGCAAT
GCTTTTTTATAATGCCAACTTTGTACAAAAAAGTTGGCATGATTGCCTCGCATCTGCTTGCCTACTTCTT
CACGGAGCTCAACCATGACCAAGTGCAGAAGGTTGACCAGTATCTCTACCACATGCGCCTCTCTGATGAG
ACCCTCTTGGAGATCTCTAAGCGGTTCCGCAAGGAGATGGAGAAAGGGCTTGGAGCCACCACTCACCCTA
CTGCAGCAGTGAAGATGCTGCCCACCTTTGTGAGGTCCACTCCAGATGGGACAGAACACGGAGAGTTCCT
GGCTCTGGATCTTGGAGGGACCAACTTCCGTGTGCTTTGGGTGAAAGTAACGGACAATGGGCTCCAGAAG
GTGGAGATGGAGAATCAGATCTATGCCATCCCTGAGGACATCATGCGAGGCAGTGGCACCCAGCTGTTTG
ACCACATTGCCGAATGCCTGGCTAACTTCATGGATAAGCTACAAATCAAAGACAAGAAGCTCCCACTGGG
TTTTACCTTCTCGTTCCCCTGCCACCAGACTAAACTAGACGAGAGTTTCCTGGTCTCATGGACCAAGGGA
TTCAAGTCCAGTGGAGTGGAAGGCAGAGACGTTGTGGCTCTGATCCGGAAGGCCATCCAGAGGAGAGGGG
ACTTTGATATCGACATTGTGGCTGTGGTGAATGACACAGTTGGGACCATGATGACCTGTGGTTATGATGA
CCACAACTGTGAGATTGGT
